>Addgene plasmid #89442 | CRY2-GFP-homer1c | depositor full sequence | sequence record 173257 | CRY2-GFP-homer1c sequence 8572 bps
CAAAAGGCCAGGAACCGTAAAAAGGCCGCGTTGCTGGCGTTTTTCCATAGGCTCCGCCCCCCTGACGAGC
ATCACAAAAATCGACGCTCAAGTCAGAGGTGGCGAAACCCGACAGGACTATAAAGATACCAGGCGTTTCC
CCCTGGAAGCTCCCTCGTGCGCTCTCCTGTTCCGACCCTGCCGCTTACCGGATACCTGTCCGCCTTTCTC
CCTTCGGGAAGCGTGGCGCTTTCTCATAGCTCACGCTGTAGGTATCTCAGTTCGGTGTAGGTCGTTCGCT
CCAAGCTGGGCTGTGTGCACGAACCCCCCGTTCAGCCCGACCGCTGCGCCTTATCCGGTAACTATCGTCT
TGAGTCCAACCCGGTAAGACACGACTTATCGCCACTGGCAGCAGCCACTGGTAACAGGATTAGCAGAGCG
AGGTATGTAGGCGGTGCTACAGAGTTCTTGAAGTGGTGGCCTAACTACGGCTACACTAGAAGRACAGTAT
TTGGTATCTGCGCTCTGCTGAAGCCAGTTACCTTCGGAAAAAGAGTTGGTAGCTCTTGATCCGGCAAACA
AACCACCGCTGGTAGCGGTGGTTTTTTTGTTTGCAAGCAGCAGATTACGCGCAGAAAAAAAGGATCTCAA
GAAGATCCTTTGATCTTTTCTACGGGGTCTGACGCTCAGTGGAACGAAAACTCACGTTAAGGGATTTTGG
TCATGAGATTATCAAAAAGGATCTTCACCTAGATCCTTTTAAATTAAAAATGAAGTTTTAAATCAATCTA
AAGTATATATGAGTAAACTTGGTCTGACAGTTACCAATGCTTAATCAGTGAGGCACCTATCTCAGCGATC
TGTCTATTTCGTTCATCCATAGTTGCCTGACTCCCCGTCGTGTAGATAACTACGATACGGGAGGGCTTAC
CATCTGGCCCCAGTGCTGCAATGATACCGCGAGACCCACGCTCACCGGCTCCAGATTTATCAGCAATAAA
CCAGCCAGCCGGAAGGGCCGAGCGCAGAAGTGGTCCTGCAACTTTATCCGCCTCCATCCAGTCTATTAAT
TGTTGCCGGGAAGCTAGAGTAAGTAGTTCGCCAGTTAATAGTTTGCGCAACGTTGTTGCCATTGCTACAG
GCATCGTGGTGTCACGCTCGTCGTTTGGTATGGCTTCATTCAGCTCCGGTTCCCAACGATCAAGGCGAGT
TACATGATCCCCCATGTTGTGCAAAAAAGCGGTTAGCTCCTTCGGTCCTCCGATCGTTGTCAGAAGTAAG
TTGGCCGCAGTGTTATCACTCATGGTTATGGCAGCACTGCATAATTCTCTTACTGTCATGCCATCCGTAA
GATGCTTTTCTGTGACTGGTGAGTACTCAACCAAGTCATTCTGAGAATAGTGTATGCGGCGACCGAGTTG
CTCTTGCCCGGCGTCAATACGGGATAATACCGCGCCACATAGCAGAACTTTAAAAGTGCTCATCATTGGA
AAACGTTCTTCGGGGCGAAAACTCTCAAGGATCTTACCGCTGTTGAGATCCAGTTCGATGTAACCCACTC
GTGCACCCAACTGATCTTCAGCATCTTTTACTTTCACCAGCGTTTCTGGGTGAGCAAAAACAGGAAGGCA
AAATGCCGCAAAAAAGGGAATAAGGGCGACACGGAAATGTTGAATACTCATACTCTTCCTTTTTCAATAT
TATTGAAGCATTTATCAGGGTTATTGTCTCATGAGCGGATACATATTTGAATGTATTTAGAAAAATAAAC
AAATAGGGGTTCCGCGCACATTTCCCCGAAAAGTGCCACCTGGGTCGACATTGATTATTGACTAGTTATT
AATAGTAATCAATTACGGGGTCATTAGTTCATAGCCCATATATGGAGTTCCGCGTTACATAACTTACGGT
AAATGGCCCGCCTGGCTGACCGCCCAACGACCCCCGCCCATTGACGTCAATAATGACGTATGTTCCCATA
GTAACGCCAATAGGGACTTTCCATTGACGTCAATGGGTGGAGTATTTACGGTAAACTGCCCACTTGGCAG
TACATCAAGTGTATCATATGCCAAGTACGCCCCCTATTGACGTCAATGACGGTAAATGGCCCGCCTGGCA
TTATGCCCAGTACATGACCTTATGGGACTTTCCTACTTGGCAGTACATCTACGTATTAGTCATCGCTATT
ACCATGGTCGAGGTGAGCCCCACGTTCTGCTTCACTCTCCCCATCTCCCCCCCCTCCCCACCCCCAATTT
TGTATTTATTTATTTTTTAATTATTTTGTGCAGCGATGGGGGCGGGGGGGGGGGGGGGGCGCGCGCCAGG
CGGGGCGGGGCGGGGCGAGGGGCGGGGCGGGGCGAGGCGGAGAGGTGCGGCGGCAGCCAATCAGAGCGGC
GCGCTCCGAAAGTTTCCTTTTATGGCGAGGCGGCGGCGGCGGCGGCCCTATAAAAAGCGAAGCGCGCGGC
GGGCGGGAGTCGCTGCGTTGCCTTCGCCCCGTGCCCCGCTCCGCGCCGCCTCGCGCCGCCCGCCCCGGCT
CTGACTGACCGCGTTACTCCCACAGGTGAGCGGGCGGGACGGCCCTTCTCCTCCGGGCTGTAATTAGCGC
TTGGTTTAATGACGGCTCGTTTCTTTTCTGTGGCTGCGTGAAAGCCTTAAAGGGCTCCGGGAGGGCCCTT
TGTGCGGGGGGGAGCGGCTCGGGGGGTGCGTGCGTGTGTGTGTGCGTGGGGAGCGCCGCGTGCGGCCCGC
GCTGCCCGGCGGCTGTGAGCGCTGCGGGCGCGGCGCGGGGCTTTGTGCGCTCCGCGTGTGCGCGAGGGGA
GCGCGGCCGGGGGCGGTGCCCCGCGGTGCGGGGGGGCTGCGAGGGGAACAAAGGCTGCGTGCGGGGTGTG
TGCGTGGGGGGGTGAGCAGGGGGTGTGGGCGCGGCGGTCGGGCTGTAACCCCCCCCTGCACCCCCCTCCC
CGAGTTGCTGAGCACGGCCCGGCTTCGGGTGCGGGGCTCCGTACGGGGCGTGGCGCGGGGCTCGCCGTGC
CGGGCGGGGGGTGGCGGCAGGTGGGGGTGCCGGGCGGGGCGGGGCCGCCTCGGGCCGGGGAGGGCTCGGG
GGAGGGGCGCGGCGGCCCCCGGAGCGCCGGCGGCTGTCGAGGCGCGGCGAGCCGCAGCCATTGCCTTTTA
TGGTAATCGTGCGAGAGGGCGCAGGGACTTCCTTTGTCCCAAATCTGTGCGGAGCCGAAATCTGGGAGGC
GCCGCCGCACCCCCTCTAGCGGGCGCGGGGCGAAGCGGTGCGGCGCCGGCAGGAAGGAAATGGGCGGGGA
GGGCCTTCGTGCGTCGCCGCGCCGCCGTCCCCTTCTCCCTCTCCAGCCTCGGGGCTGTCCGCGGGGGGAC
GGCTGCCTTCGGGGGGGACGGGGCAGGGCGGGGTTCGGCTTCTGGCGTGTGACCGGCGGCTCTAGAGCCT
CTGCTAACCATGTTCATGCCTTCTTCTTTTTCCTACAGCTCCTGGGCAACGTGCTGGTTATTGTGCTGTC
TCATCATTTTGGCAAAGAATTGCTCGAGGCCACCATGAAGATGGACAAAAAGACTATAGTTTGGTTTAGA
AGAGACCTAAGGATTGAGGATAATCCTGCATTAGCAGCAGCTGCTCACGAAGGATCTGTTTTTCCTGTCT
TCATTTGGTGTCCTGAAGAAGAAGGACAGTTTTATCCTGGAAGAGCTTCAAGATGGTGGATGAAACAATC
ACTTGCTCACTTATCTCAATCCTTGAAGGCTCTTGGATCTGACCTCACTTTAATCAAAACCCACAACACG
ATTTCAGCGATCTTGGATTGTATCCGCGTTACCGGTGCTACAAAAGTCGTCTTTAACCACCTCTATGATC
CTGTTTCGTTAGTTCGGGACCATACCGTAAAGGAGAAGCTGGTGGAACGTGGGATCTCTGTGCAAAGCTA
CAATGGAGATCTATTGTATGAACCGTGGGAGATATACTGCGAAAAGGGCAAACCTTTTACGAGTTTCAAT
TCTTACTGGAAGAAATGCTTAGATATGTCGATTGAATCCGTTATGCTTCCTCCTCCTTGGCGGTTGATGC
CAATAACTGCAGCGGCTGAAGCGATTTGGGCGTGTTCGATTGAAGAACTAGGGCTGGAGAATGAGGCCGA
GAAACCGAGCAATGCGTTGTTAACTAGAGCTTGGTCTCCAGGATGGAGCAATGCTGATAAGTTACTAAAT
GAGTTCATCGAGAAGCAGTTGATAGATTATGCAAAGAACAGCAAGAAAGTTGTTGGGAATTCTACTTCAC
TACTTTCTCCGTATCTCCATTTCGGGGAAATAAGCGTCAGACACGTTTTCCAGTGTGCCCGGATGAAACA
AATTATATGGGCAAGAGATAAGAACAGTGAAGGAGAAGAAAGTGCAGATCTTTTTCTTAGGGGAATCGGT
TTAAGAGAGTATTCTCGGTATATATGTTTCAACTTCCCGTTTACTCACGAGCAATCGTTGTTGAGTCATC
TTCGGTTTTTCCCTTGGGATGCTGATGTTGATAAGTTCAAGGCCTGGAGACAAGGCAGGACCGGTTATCC
GTTGGTGGATGCCGGAATGAGAGAGCTTTGGGCTACCGGATGGATGCATAACAGAATAAGAGTGATTGTT
TCAAGCTTTGCTGTGAAGTTTCTTCTCCTTCCATGGAAATGGGGAATGAAGTATTTCTGGGATACACTTT
TGGATGCTGATTTGGAATGTGACATCCTTGGCTGGCAGTATATCTCTGGGAGTATCCCCGATGGCCACGA
GCTTGATCGCTTGGACAATCCCGCGTTACAAGGCGCCAAATATGACCCAGAAGGTGAGTACATAAGGCAA
TGGCTTCCCGAGCTTGCGAGATTGCCAACTGAATGGATCCATCATCCATGGGACGCTCCTTTAACCGTAC
TCAAAGCTTCTGGTGTGGAACTCGGAACAAACTATGCGAAACCCATTGTAGACATCGACACAGCTCGTGA
GCTACTAGCTAAAGCTATTTCAAGAACCCGTGAAGCACAGATCATGATCGGAGCAGCACCTGATGAGATT
GTAGCAGATAGCTTCGAGGCCTTAGGGGCTAATACCATTAAAGAACCTGGTCTTTGCCCATCTGTGTCTT
CTAATGACCAACAAGTACCTTCGGCTGTTCGTTACAACGGGTCAGCGGCAGTGAAACCTGAGGAAGAAGA
AGAGAGAGACATGAAGAAATCTAGGGGATTCGATGAAAGGGAGTTGTTTTCGACTGCTGAATCTTCTTCT
TCTTCGAGTGTGTTTTTCGTTTCGCAGTCTTGCTCGTTGGCATCAGAAGGGAAGAATCTGGAAGGTATTC
AAGATTCATCTGATCAGATTACTACAAGTTTGGGAAAAAATGGTTGCAAAGCCCGGGATCCACCGGTCGC
CACCATGGTGAGCAAGGGCGAGGAGCTGTTCACCGGGGTGGTGCCCATCCTGGTCGAGCTGGACGGCGAC
GTAAACGGCCACAAGTTCAGCGTGTCCGGCGAGGGCGAGGGCGATGCCACCTACGGCAAGCTGACCCTGA
AGTTCATCTGCACCACCGGCAAGCTGCCCGTGCCCTGGCCCACCCTCGTGACCACCCTGACCTACGGCGT
GCAGTGCTTCAGCCGCTACCCCGACCACATGAAGCAGCACGACTTCTTCAAGTCCGCCATGCCCGAAGGC
TACGTCCAGGAGCGCACCATCTTCTTCAAGGACGACGGCAACTACAAGACCCGCGCCGAGGTGAAGTTCG
AGGGCGACACCCTGGTGAACCGCATCGAGCTGAAGGGCATCGACTTCAAGGAGGACGGCAACATCCTGGG
GCACAAGCTGGAGTACAACTACAACAGCCACAACGTCTATATCATGGCCGACAAGCAGAAGAACGGCATC
AAGGTGAACTTCAAGATCCGCCACAACATCGAGGACGGCAGCGTGCAGCTCGCCGACCACTACCAGCAGA
ACACCCCCATCGGCGACGGCCCCGTGCTGCTGCCCGACAACCACTACCTGAGCACCCAGTCCGCCCTGAG
CAAAGACCCCAACGAGAAGCGCGATCACATGGTCCTGCTGGAGTTCGTGACCGCCGCCGGGATCACTCTC
GGCATGGACGAGCTGTACAAGGAATTCGGTGGTGGTGGTGGGTCGACCATGGGGGAACAACCTATCTTCA
GCACTCGAGCTCATGTCTTCCAGATCGACCCAAACACAAAGAAGAACTGGGTACCCACCAGCAAGCATGC
AGTTACTGTGTCTTATTTCTATGACAGCACAAGGAATGTGTATAGGATAATCAGTTTAGACGGCTCAAAG
GCAATAATAAATAGCACCATCACTCCAAACATGACATTTACTAAAACATCTCAAAAGTTTGGCCAATGGG
CTGATAGCCGGGCAAACACTGTTTATGGACTGGGATTCTCCTCTGAGCATCATCTCTCAAAATTTGCAGA
AAAGTTTCAGGAATTTAAAGAAGCTGCTCGGCTGGCAAAGGAGAAGTCGCAGGAGAAGATGGAACTGACC
AGTACCCCTTCACAGGAATCAGCAGGAGGAGATCTTCAGTCTCCTTTAACACCAGAAAGTATCAATGGGA
CAGATGATGAGAGAACACCCGATGTGACACAGAACTCAGAGCCAAGGGCTGAGCCAGCTCAGAATGCATT
GCCATTTTCACATAGTGCCGGGGATCGAACCCAGGGCCTCTCTCATGCTAGTTCAGCCATCAGCAAACAC
TGGGAGGCTGAACTAGCCACGCTCAAGGGGAACAATGCCAAGCTCACCGCAGCGCTGCTGGAGTCCACTG
CCAACGTGAAGCAGTGGAAGCAACAGCTGGCTGCCTACCAGGAGGAGGCAGAGCGGCTGCACAAGCGGGT
CACGGAGCTGGAATGTGTTAGTAGTCAAGCAAACGCGGTGCACAGCCACAAGACAGAGCTGAGTCAGACA
GTGCAGGAGCTGGAAGAGACCCTAAAAGTAAAGGAAGAGGAAATAGAAAGATTAAAACAAGAAATTGATA
ACGCCAGAGAACTTCAAGAACAGAGGGACTCTTTGACTCAGAAACTACAGGAAGTTGAGATTCGAAATAA
AGACCTGGAGGGGCAGCTGTCGGAGCTGGAGCAGCGCCTGGAGAAGAGCCAGAGCGAGCAGGACGCTTTC
CGCAGTAACCTGAAGACTCTCCTAGAGATTCTGGACGGGAAAATATTTGAACTAACAGAATTGCGGGATA
ATTTGGCCAAGCTACTAGAATGCAGCTAAGAATTCTGCAGATATCCATCACACTGGCGGCCGCAATTCAC
TCCTCAGGTGCAGGCTGCCTATCAGAAGGTGGTGGCTGGTGTGGCCAATGCCCTGGCTCACAAATACCAC
TGAGATCTTTTTCCCTCTGCCAAAAATTATGGGGACATCATGAAGCCCCTTGAGCATCTGACTTCTGGCT
AATAAAGGAAATTTATTTTCATTGCAATAGTGTGTTGGAATTTTTTGTGTCTATCACTCGGAAGGACATA
TGGGAGGGCAAATCATTTAAAACATCAGAATGAGTATTTGGTTTAGAGTTTGGCAACATATGCCCATATG
CTGGCTGCCATGAACAAAGGTTGGCTATAAAGAGGTCATCAGTATATGAAACAGCCCCCTGCTGTCCATT
CCTTATTCCATAGAAAAGCCTTGACTTGAGGTTAGATTTTTTTTATATTTTGTTTTGTGTTATTTTTTTC
TTTAACATCCCTAAAATTTTCCTTACATGTTTTACTAGCCAGATTTTTCCTCCTCTCCTGACTACTCCCA
GTCATAGCTGTCCCTCTTCTCTTATGGAGATCCCTCGACCTGCACCGTCGACCAGCTGGTCGACGGTGCA
CCGTCGACCAGCTTGGCGTAATCATGGTCATAGCTGTTTCCTGTGTGAAATTGTTATCCGCTCACAATTC
CACACAACATACGAGCCGGAAGCATAAAGTGTAAAGCCTGGGGTGCCTAATGAGTGAGCTAACTCACATT
AATTGCGTTGCGCTCACTGCCCGCTTTCCAGTCGGGAAACCTGTCGTGCCAGCGGATCCGCATCTCAATT
AGTCAGCAACCATAGTCCCGCCCCTAACTCCGCCCATCCCGCCCCTAACTCCGCCCAGTTCCGCCCATTC
TCCGCCCCATGGCTGACTAATTTTTTTTATTTATGCAGAGGCCGAGGCCGCCTCGGCCTCTGAGCTATTC
CAGAAGTAGTGAGGAGGCTTTTTTGGAGGCCTAGGCTTTTGCAAAAAGCTAACTTGTTTATTGCAGCTTA
TAATGGTTACAAATAAAGCAATAGCATCACAAATTTCACAAATAAAGCATTTTTTTCACTGCATTCTAGT
TGTGGTTTGTCCAAACTCATCAATGTATCTTATCATGTCTGGATCCGCTGCATTAATGAATCGGCCAACG
CGCGGGGAGAGGCGGTTTGCGTATTGGGCGCTCTTCCGCTTCCTCGCTCACTGACTCGCTGCGCTCGGTC
GTTCGGCTGCGGCGAGCGGTATCAGCTCACTCAAAGGCGGTAATACGGTTATCCACAGAATCAGGGGATA
ACGCAGGAAAGAACATGTGAGCAAAAGGCCAG
Features (pLannotate 1.2.2; 21 found; start..end, strand, type, name):
     42..630     -  rep_origin     ori: high-copy-number ColE1/pMB1/pBR322/pUC origin of replication
    801..1661    -  CDS            AmpR: β-lactamase; bla; confers resistance to ampicillin, carbenicillin, and related antibiotics
   1662..1766    -  promoter       AmpR promoter: bla
   1797..2176    +  enhancer       CMV enhancer: human cytomegalovirus immediate early enhancer
   2178..2455    +  promoter       chicken β-actin promoter: No description available
   2456..3468    +  intron         chimeric intron: chimera between introns from chicken β-actin and rabbit β-globin
   3535..5370    +  CDS            CRY2(ΔNLS): Arabidopsis thaliana cryptochrome 2 in which the nuclear localization signal was removed by mutating residues 541 and 542 to alanine binds to CIB1 upon exposure to blue light (Kennedy et al., 2010)
   5371..5387    +  misc_feature   MCS (fragment): multiple cloning site
   5395..6111    +  CDS            EGFP: EGFP is a basic (constitutively fluorescent) green fluorescent protein published in 1996, derived from Aequorea victoria. It is reported to be a rapidly-maturing weak dimer with moderate acid sensitivity.
   6139..7236    +  CDS            Homer1: HOME1_RAT - Also known as Homer, Vesl. Experimental evidence at protein level: Swiss-Prot protein existence level 1. Postsynaptic density scaffolding protein. Binds and cross- links cytoplasmic regions of GRM1, GRM5, ITPR1, DNM3, RYR1, RYR2, SHANK1 and SHANK3. By physically linking GRM1 and GRM5 with ER- associated ITPR1 receptors, it aids the coupling of surface receptors to intracellular calcium release. May also couple GRM1 to PI3 kinase through its interaction with AGAP2. Differentially regulates the functions of the calcium activated channel ryanodine receptors RYR1 and RYR2. Isoform 1 de
   7246..7350    +  CDS            HBB: HBB_PONPY - Experimental evidence at transcript level: Swiss-Prot protein existence level 2. Involved in oxygen transport from the lung to the various peripheral tissues. From Pongo pygmaeus (Bornean orangutan).
   7421..7472    +  polyA_signal   β-globin poly(A) signal (fragment): rabbit β-globin polyadenylation signal (Gil and Proudfoot, 1987)
   7891..7907    -  protein_bind   lac operator: The lac repressor binds to the lac operator to inhibit transcription in E. coli. This inhibition can be relieved by adding lactose or isopropyl-β-D-thiogalactopyranoside (IPTG). lac repressor encoded by lacI
   7915..7945    -  promoter       lac promoter: promoter for the E. coli lac operon
   7960..7981    -  protein_bind   CAP binding site: CAP binding activates transcription in the presence of cAMP. E. coli catabolite activator protein
   7994..8033    -  CDS            lacI (fragment): lac repressor; lacI; The lac repressor binds to the lac operator to inhibit transcription in E. coli. This inhibition can be relieved by adding lactose or isopropyl-β-D-thiogalactopyranoside (IPTG).
   8040..8062    +  promoter       SV40 promoter (fragment): SV40 enhancer and early promoter
   8086..8221    +  rep_origin     SV40 ori: SV40 origin of replication
   8241..8375    +  polyA_signal   SV40 poly(A) signal: SV40 polyadenylation signal
   8377..8431    -  CDS            lacI (fragment): lac repressor; lacI; The lac repressor binds to the lac operator to inhibit transcription in E. coli. This inhibition can be relieved by adding lactose or isopropyl-β-D-thiogalactopyranoside (IPTG).
   8433..8566    -  rep_origin     RSF ori (fragment): Plasmids containing the RSF 1030 origin of replication can be propagated in E. coli cells that contain additional plasmids with compatible origins.
