[The description below was written by a language model from this plasmid's Addgene catalogue record and pLannotate feature annotations shown in this document.]
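Description:
CRY2-GFP-homer1c is an 8,572 bp mammalian expression plasmid built on a custom pCAG backbone. It is maintained in E. coli as a high-copy plasmid through a ColE1/pUC-type origin and selected with ampicillin via the β-lactamase gene. Expression is driven by the CAG promoter, annotated here as its three parts: the CMV immediate-early enhancer, the chicken β-actin promoter and a chimeric β-actin/β-globin intron. Transcripts are terminated by a rabbit β-globin polyadenylation signal. The short "HBB" coding hit just upstream of that signal most likely reflects globin-derived 3′ sequence of the pCAG cassette rather than an expressed part of the payload. The backbone also carries an SV40 origin and poly(A) signal, plus lac promoter/operator, lacI and RSF ori fragments that appear to be cloning remnants.

The payload is a single fusion reading frame. Arabidopsis thaliana cryptochrome 2 sits at the N-terminus, followed by a short linker from a multiple cloning site, EGFP, and rat Homer1c, a postsynaptic density scaffolding protein. The catalogue states that full-length CRY2 is present. The automated annotation labels this segment as the ΔNLS variant, so the record leaves the status of the nuclear localization signal unclear. Homer1c anchors the fusion at excitatory synapses, EGFP allows its distribution to be visualised, and CRY2 provides a blue-light-dependent binding site for CIB1-tagged partners. The construct therefore serves as the synaptic anchor in an optogenetic system for recruiting proteins to the postsynaptic density with light, to manipulate synaptic composition and function. The depositor cautions that the strong promoter can push expression high enough to cause aggregation, so low expression levels are preferred.
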