Addgene plasmid #89442: CRY2-GFP-homer1c
Purpose: Localizes CRY2 to excitatory synapses
Depositing lab: Matthew Kennedy. Depositing organization: University of Colorado Denver and Anschutz Medical Campus. Publication: Optogenetic Control of Synaptic Composition and Function. Sinnen BL, Bowen AB, Forte JS, Hiester BG, Crosby KC, Gibson ES, Dell'Acqua ML, Kennedy MJ. Neuron. 2017 Feb 8;93(3):646-660.e5. doi: 10.1016/j.neuron.2016.12.037. Epub 2017 Jan 26. PubMed 28132827.
Backbone
  Vector backbone: pCAG
  Backbone manufacturer: custom
  Vector type: Mammalian Expression
Growth in bacteria
  Bacterial resistance: Ampicillin, 100 μg/mL
  Growth temperature: 37°C
  Growth strain: DH5alpha
  Copy number: High Copy
Gene/Insert
  Gene/Insert name: CRY2-GFP-homer1c (alt name: zip45)
  Species: R. norvegicus (rat), A. thaliana (mustard weed)
  Mutation: Contains Full length CRY2
  Promoter: CAG
  Cloning method: Restriction Enzyme; 5′ cloning site unknown (unknown if destroyed); 3′ cloning site unknown (unknown if destroyed)
  Sequencing primers: 5′ n/a
Terms and licenses: Academic/Nonprofit Terms; Industry Terms: Not Available to Industry
Depositor comments: strong promoter-high expression levels lead to aggregation. Use~150ng plasmid for one well of a 12 well plate
How to cite: CRY2-GFP-homer1c was a gift from Matthew Kennedy (Addgene plasmid # 89442 ; http://n2t.net/addgene:89442 ; RRID:Addgene_89442)
