>Addgene plasmid #89442 | CRY2-GFP-homer1c | addgene partial sequence | sequence record 176458 | Addgene Partial NGS Result
GCTCGGGGGAGGGGCGCGGCGGCCCCCGGAGCGCCGGCGGCTGTCGAGGCGCGGCGAGCCGCAGCCATTG
CCTTTTATGGTAATCGTGCGAGAGGGCGCAGGGACTTCCTTTGTCCCAAATCTGTGCGGAGCCGAAATCT
GGGAGGCGCCGCCGCACCCCCTCTAGCGGGCGCGGGGCGAAGCGGTGCGGCGCCGGCAGGAAGGAAATGG
GCGGGGAGGGCCTTCGTGCGTCGCCGCGCCGCCGTCCCCTTCTCCCTCTCCAGCCTCGGGGCTGTCCGCG
GGGGGACGGCTGCCTTCGGGGGGGACGGGGCAGGGCGGGGTTCGGCTTCTGGCGTGTGACCGGCGGCTCT
AGAGCCTCTGCTAACCATGTTCATGCCTTCTTCTTTTTCCTACAGCTCCTGGGCAACGTGCTGGTTATTG
TGCTGTCTCATCATTTTGGCAAAGAATTGCTCGAGGCCACCATGAAGATGGACAAAAAGACTATAGTTTG
GTTTAGAAGAGACCTAAGGATTGAGGATAATCCTGCATTAGCAGCAGCTGCTCACGAAGGATCTGTTTTT
CCTGTCTTCATTTGGTGTCCTGAAGAAGAAGGACAGTTTTATCCTGGAAGAGCTTCAAGATGGTGGATGA
AACAATCACTTGCTCACTTATCTCAATCCTTGAAGGCTCTTGGATCTGACCTCACTTTAATCAAAACCCA
CAACACGATTTCAGCGATCTTGGATTGTATCCGCGTTACCGGTGCTACAAAAGTCGTCTTTAACCACCTC
TATGATCCTGTTTCGTTAGTTCGGGACCATACCGTAAAGGAGAAGCTGGTGGAACGTGGGATCTCTGTGC
AAAGCTACAATGGAGATCTATTGTATGAACCGTGGGAGATATACTGCGAAAAGGGCAAACCTTTTACGAG
TTTCAATTCTTACTGGAAGAAATGCTTAGATATGTCGATTGAATCCGTTATGCTTCCTCCTCCTTGGCGG
TTGATGCCAATAACTGCAGCGGCTGAAGCGATTTGGGCGTGTTCGATTGAAGAACTAGGGCTGGAGAATG
AGGCCGAGAAACCGAGCAATGCGTTGTTAACTAGAGCTTGGTCTCCAGGATGGAGCAATGCTGATAAGTT
ACTAAATGAGTTCATCGAGAAGCAGTTGATAGATTATGCAAAGAACAGCAAGAAAGTTGTTGGGAATTCT
ACTTCACTACTTTCTCCGTATCTCCATTTCGGGGAAATAAGCGTCAGACACGTTTTCCAGTGTGCCCGGA
TGAAACAAATTATATGGGCAAGAGATAAGAACAGTGAAGGAGAAGAAAGTGCAGATCTTTTTCTTAGGGG
AATCGGTTTAAGAGAGTATTCTCGGTATATATGTTTCAACTTCCCGTTTACTCACGAGCAATCGTTGTTG
AGTCATCTTCGGTTTTTCCCTTGGGATGCTGATGTTGATAAGTTCAAGGCCTGGAGACAAGGCAGGACCG
GTTATCCGTTGGTGGATGCCGGAATGAGAGAGCTTTGGGCTACCGGATGGATGCATAACAGAATAAGAGT
GATTGTTTCAAGCTTTGCTGTGAAGTTTCTTCTCCTTCCATGGAAATGGGGAATGAAGTATTTCTGGGAT
ACACTTTTGGATGCTGATTTGGAATGTGACATCCTTGGCTGGCAGTATATCTCTGGGAGTATCCCCGATG
GCCACGAGCTTGATCGCTTGGACAATCCCGCGTTACAAGGCGCCAAATATGACCCAGAAGGTGAGTACAT
AAGGCAATGGCTTCCCGAGCTTGCGAGATTGCCAACTGAATGGATCCATCATCCATGGGACGCTCCTTTA
ACCGTACTCAAAGCTTCTGGTGTGGAACTCGGAACAAACTATGCGAAACCCATTGTAGACATCGACACAG
CTCGTGAGCTACTAGCTAAAGCTATTTCAAGAACCCGTGAAGCACAGATCATGATCGGAGCAGCACCTGA
TGAGATTGTAGCAGATAGCTTCGAGGCCTTAGGGGCTAATACCATTAAAGAACCTGGTCTTTGCCCATCT
GTGTCTTCTAATGACCAACAAGTACCTTCGGCTGTTCGTTACAACGGGTCAGCGGCAGTGAAACCTGAGG
AAGAAGAAGAGAGAGACATGAAGAAATCTAGGGGATTCGATGAAAGGGAGTTGTTTTCGACTGCTGAATC
TTCTTCTTCTTCGAGTGTGTTTTTCGTTTCGCAGTCTTGCTCGTTGGCATCAGAAGGGAAGAATCTGGAA
GGTATTCAAGATTCATCTGATCAGATTACTACAAGTTTGGGAAAAAATGGTTGCAAAGCCCGGGATCCAC
CGGTCGCCACCATGGTGAGCAAGGGCGAGGAGCTGTTCACCGGGGTGGTGCCCATCCTGGTCGAGCTGGA
CGGCGACGTAAACGGCCACAAGTTCAGCGTGTCCGGCGAGGGCGAGGGCGATGCCACCTACGGCAAGCTG
ACCCTGAAGTTCATCTGCACCACCGGCAAGCTGCCCGTGCCCTGGCCCACCCTCGTGACCACCCTGACCT
ACGGCGTGCAGTGCTTCAGCCGCTACCCCGACCACATGAAGCAGCACGACTTCTTCAAGTCCGCCATGCC
CGAAGGCTACGTCCAGGAGCGCACCATCTTCTTCAAGGACGACGGCAACTACAAGACCCGCGCCGAGGTG
AAGTTCGAGGGCGACACCCTGGTGAACCGCATCGAGCTGAAGGGCATCGACTTCAAGGAGGACGGCAACA
TCCTGGGGCACAAGCTGGAGTACAACTACAACAGCCACAACGTCTATATCATGGCCGACAAGCAGAAGAA
CGGCATCAAGGTGAACTTCAAGATCCGCCACAACATCGAGGACGGCAGCGTGCAGCTCGCCGACCACTAC
CAGCAGAACACCCCCATCGGCGACGGCCCCGTGCTGCTGCCCGACAACCACTACCTGAGCACCCAGTCCG
CCCTGAGCAAAGACCCCAACGAGAAGCGCGATCACATGGTCCTGCTGGAGTTCGTGACCGCCGCCGGGAT
CACTCTCGGCATGGACGAGCTGTACAAGGAATTCGGTGGTGGTGGTGGGTCGACCATGGGGGAACAACCT
ATCTTCAGCACTCGAGCTCATGTCTTCCAGATCGACCCAAACACAAAGAAGAACTGGGTACCCACCAGCA
AGCATGCAGTTACTGTGTCTTATTTCTATGACAGCACAAGGAATGTGTATAGGATAATCAGTTTAGACGG
CTCAAAGGCAATAATAAATAGCACCATCACTCCAAACATGACATTTACTAAAACATCTCAAAAGTTTGGC
CAATGGGCTGATAGCCGGGCAAACACTGTTTATGGACTGGGATTCTCCTCTGAGCATCATCTCTCAAAAT
TTGCAGAAAAGTTTCAGGAATTTAAAGAAGCTGCTCGGCTGGCAAAGGAGAAGTCGCAGGAGAAGATGGA
ACTGACCAGTACCCCTTCACAGGAATCAGCAGGAGGAGATCTTCAGTCTCCTTTAACACCAGAAAGTATC
AATGGGACAGATGATGAGAGAACACCCGATGTGACACAGAACTCAGAGCCAAGGGCTGAGCCAGCTCAGA
ATGCATTGCCATTTTCACATAGTGCCGGGGATCGAACCCAGGGCCTCTCTCATGCTAGTTCAGCCATCAG
CAAACACTGGGAGGCTGAACTAGCCACGCTCAAGGGGAACAATGCCAAGCTCACCGCAGCGCTGCTGGAG
TCCACTGCCAACGTGAAGCAGTGGAAGCAACAGCTGGCTGCCTACCAGGAGGAGGCAGAGCGGCTGCACA
AGCGGGTCACGGAGCTGGAATGTGTTAGTAGTCAAGCAAACGCGGTGCACAGCCACAAGACAGAGCTGAG
TCAGACAGTGCAGGAGCTGGAAGAGACCCTAAAAGTAAAGGAAGAGGAAATAGAAAGATTAAAACAAGAA
ATTGATAACGCCAGAGAACTTCAAGAACAGAGGGACTCTTTGACTCAGAAACTACAGGAAGTTGAGATTC
GAAATAAAGACCTGGAGGGGCAGCTGTCGGAGCTGGAGCAGCGCCTGGAGAAGAGCCAGAGCGAGCAGGA
CGCTTTCCGCAGTAACCTGAAGACTCTCCTAGAGATTCTGGACGGGAAAATATTTGAACTAACAGAATTG
CGGGATAATTTGGCCAAGCTACTAGAATGCAGCTAAGAATTCTGCAGATATCCATCACACTGGCGGCCGC
AATTCACTCCTCAGGTGCAGGCTGCCTATCAGAAGGTGGTGGCTGGTGTGGCCAATGCCCTGGCTCACAA
ATACCACTGAGATCTTTTTCCCTCTGCCAAAAATTATGGGGACATCATGAAGCCCCTTGAGCATCTGACT
TCTGGCTAATAAAGGAAATTTATTTTCATTGCAATAGTGTGTTGGAATTTTTTGTGTCTCTCACTCGGAA
GGACATATGGGAGGGCAAATCATTTAAAACATCAGAATGAGTATTTGGTTTAGAGTTTGGCAACATATGC
CCATATGCTGGCTGCCATGAACAAAGGTTGGCTATAAAGAGGTCATCAGTATATGAAACAGCCCCCTGCT
GTCCATTCCTTATTCCATAGAAAAGCCTTGACTTGAGGTTAGATTTTTTTTATATTTTGTTTTGTGTTAT
TTTTTTCTTTAACATCCCTAAAATTTTCCTTACATGTTTTACTAGCCAGATTTTTCCTCCTCTCCTGACT
ACTCCCAGTCATAGCTGTCCCTCTTCTCTTATGGAGATCCCTCGACCTGCACCGTCGACCAGCTGGTCGA
CGGTGCACCGTCGACCAGCTTGGCGTAATCATGGTCATAGCTGTTTCCTGTGTGAAATTGTTATCCGCTC
ACAATTCCACACAACATACGAGCCGGAAGCATAAAGTGTAAAGCCTGGGGTGCCTAATGAGTGAGCTAAC
TCACATTAATTGCGTTGCGCTCACTGCCCGCTTTCCAGTCGGGAAACCTGTCGTGCCAGCGGATCCGCAT
CTCAATTAGTCAGCAACCATAGTCCCGCCCCTAACTCCGCCCATCCCGCCCCTAACTCCGCCCAGTTCCG
CCCATTCTCCGCCCCATGGCTGACTAATTTTTTTTATTTATGCAGAGGCCGAGGCCGCCTCGGCCTCTGA
GCTATTCCAGAAGTAGTGAGGAGGCTTTTTTGGAGGCCTAGGCTTTTGCAAAAAGCTAACTTGTTTATTG
CAGCTTATAATGGTTACAAATAAAGCAATAGCATCACAAATTTCACAAATAAAGCATTTTTTTCACTGCA
TTCTAGTTGTGGTTTGTCCAAACTCATCAATGTATCTTATCATGTCTGGATCCGCTGCATTAATGAATCG
GCCAACGCGCGGGGAGAGGCGGTTTGCGTATTGGGCGCTCTTCCGCTTCCTCGCTCACTGACTCGCTGCG
CTCGGTCGTTCGGCTGCGGCGAGCGGTATCAGCTCACTCAAAGGCGGTAATACGGTTATCCACAGAATCA
GGGGATAACGCAGGAAAGAACATGTGAGCAAAAGGCCAGCAAAAGGCCAGGAACCGTAAAAAGGCCGCGT
TGCTGGCGTTTTTCCATAGGCTCCGCCCCCCTGACGAGCATCACAAAAATCGACGCTCAAGTCAGAGGTG
GCGAAACCCGACAGGACTATAAAGATACCAGGCGTTTCCCCCTGGAAGCTCCCTCGTGCGCTCTCCTGTT
CCGACCCTGCCGCTTACCGGATACCTGTCCGCCTTTCTCCCTTCGGGAAGCGTGGCGCTTTCTCATAGCT
CACGCTGTAGGTATCTCAGTTCGGTGTAGGTCGTTCGCTCCAAGCTGGGCTGTGTGCACGAACCCCCCGT
TCAGCCCGACCGCTGCGCCTTATCCGGTAACTATCGTCTTGAGTCCAACCCGGTAAGACACGACTTATCG
CCACTGGCAGCAGCCACTGGTAACAGGATTAGCAGAGCGAGGTATGTAGGCGGTGCTACAGAGTTCTTGA
AGTGGTGGCCTAACTACGGCTACACTAGAAGAACAGTATTTGGTATCTGCGCTCTGCTGAAGCCAGTTAC
CTTCGGAAAAAGAGTTGGTAGCTCTTGATCCGGCAAACAAACCACCGCTGGTAGCGGTGGTTTTTTTGTT
TGCAAGCAGCAGATTACGCGCAGAAAAAAAGGATCTCAAGAAGATCCTTTGATCTTTTCTACGGGGTCTG
ACGCTCAGTGGAACGAAAACTCACGTTAAGGGATTTTGGTCATGAGATTATCAAAAAGGATCTTCACCTA
GATCCTTTTAAATTAAAAATGAAGTTTTAAATCAATCTAAAGTATATATGAGTAAACTTGGTCTGACAGT
TACCAATGCTTAATCAGTGAGGCACCTATCTCAGCGATCTGTCTATTTCGTTCATCCATAGTTGCCTGAC
TCCCCGTCGTGTAGATAACTACGATACGGGAGGGCTTACCATCTGGCCCCAGTGCTGCAATGATACCGCG
AGACCCACGCTCACCGGCTCCAGATTTATCAGCAATAAACCAGCCAGCCGGAAGGGCCGAGCGCAGAAGT
GGTCCTGCAACTTTATCCGCCTCCATCCAGTCTATTAATTGTTGCCGGGAAGCTAGAGTAAGTAGTTCGC
CAGTTAATAGTTTGCGCAACGTTGTTGCCATTGCTACAGGCATCGTGGTGTCACGCTCGTCGTTTGGTAT
GGCTTCATTCAGCTCCGGTTCCCAACGATCAAGGCGAGTTACATGATCCCCCATGTTGTGCAAAAAAGCG
GTTAGCTCCTTCGGTCCTCCGATCGTTGTCAGAAGTAAGTTGGCCGCAGTGTTATCACTCATGGTTATGG
CAGCACTGCATAATTCTCTTACTGTCATGCCATCCGTAAGATGCTTTTCTGTGACTGGTGAGTACTCAAC
CAAGTCATTCTGAGAATAGTGTATGCGGCGACCGAGTTGCTCTTGCCCGGCGTCAATACGGGATAATACC
GCGCCACATAGCAGAACTTTAAAAGTGCTCATCATTGGAAAACGTTCTTCGGGGCGAAAACTCTCAAGGA
TCTTACCGCTGTTGAGATCCAGTTCGATGTAACCCACTCGTGCACCCAACTGATCTTCAGCATCTTTTAC
TTTCACCAGCGTTTCTGGGTGAGCAAAAACAGGAAGGCAAAATGCCGCAAAAAAGGGAATAAGGGCGACA
CGGAAATGTTGAATACTCATACTCTTCCTTTTTCAATATTATTGAAGCATTTATCAGGGTTATTGTCTCA
TGAGCGGATACATATTTGAATGTATTTAGAAAAATAAACAAATAGGGGTTCCGCGCACATTTCCCCGAAA
AGTGCCACCTGGGTCGACATTGATTATTGACTAGTTATTAATAGTAATCAATTACGGGGTCATTAGTTCA
TAGCCCATATATGGAGTTCCGCGTTACATAACTTACGGTAAATGGCCCGCCTGGCTGACCGCCCAACGAC
CCCCGCCCATTGACGTCAATAATGACGTATGTTCCCATAGTAACGCCAATAGGGACTTTCCATTGACGTC
AATGGGTGGAGTATTTACGGTAAACTGCCCACTTGGCAGTACATCAAGTGTATCATATGCCAAGTACGCC
CCCTATTGACGTCAATGACGGTAAATGGCCCGCCTGGCATTATGCCCAGTACATGACCTTATGGGACTTT
CCTACTTGGCAGTACATCTACGTATTAGTCATCGCTATTACCATGGTCGAGGTGAGCCCCACGTTCTGCT
TCACTCTCCCCATCTCCCCCCCCTCCCCACCCCCAATTTTGTATTTATTTATTTTTTAATTATTTTGTGC
AGCGATGGGGGCGGGGGGGGGGG
